LOCUS       Exported 3233 bp ds-DNA circular SYN 12-MAY-2021
DEFINITION  synthetic circular DNA
ACCESSION   .
VERSION     .
KEYWORDS    pUC-UAS1B4-Leum
SOURCE      synthetic DNA construct
  ORGANISM  synthetic DNA construct
REFERENCE   1 (bases 1 to 3233)
  AUTHORS   Blazeck J, Liu L, Redden H, Alper H
  TITLE     Tuning gene expression in Yarrowia lipolytica by a hybrid promoter
            approach.
  JOURNAL   Appl Environ Microbiol. 2011 Nov;77(22):7905-14. doi:
            10.1128/AEM.05763-11. Epub 2011 Sep 16.
  PUBMED    21926196
REFERENCE   2 (bases 1 to 3233)
  AUTHORS   .
  TITLE     Direct Submission
  JOURNAL   Exported May 12, 2021 from SnapGene Server 1.1.58
            http://www.snapgene.com
FEATURES             Location/Qualifiers
     source          1..3233
                     /organism="synthetic DNA construct"
                     /mol_type="other DNA"
     primer_bind     complement(29..51)
                     /label=pGEX 3'
                     /note="pGEX vectors, reverse primer"
     primer_bind     151..170
                     /label=pRS-marker
                     /note="pRS vectors, use to sequence yeast selectable
                     marker"
     primer_bind     364..386
                     /label=M13/pUC Forward
                     /note="In lacZ gene"
     primer_bind     378..395
                     /label=M13 Forward
                     /note="In lacZ gene. Also called M13-F20 or M13 (-21)
                     Forward"
     primer_bind     379..395
                     /label=M13 fwd
                     /note="common sequencing primer, one of multiple similar
                     variants"
     primer_bind     complement(1012..1028)
                     /label=M13 rev
                     /note="common sequencing primer, one of multiple similar
                     variants"
     primer_bind     complement(1012..1028)
                     /label=M13 Reverse
                     /note="In lacZ gene. Also called M13-rev"
     primer_bind     complement(1025..1047)
                     /label=M13/pUC Reverse
                     /note="In lacZ gene"
     protein_bind    1036..1052
                     /label=lac operator
                     /bound_moiety="lac repressor encoded by lacI"
                     /note="The lac repressor binds to the lac operator to
                     inhibit transcription in E. coli. This inhibition can be
                     relieved by adding lactose or
                     isopropyl-beta-D-thiogalactopyranoside (IPTG)."
     promoter        complement(1060..1090)
                     /label=lac promoter
                     /note="promoter for the E. coli lac operon"
     protein_bind    1105..1126
                     /label=CAP binding site
                     /bound_moiety="E. coli catabolite activator protein"
                     /note="CAP binding activates transcription in the presence
                     of cAMP."
     primer_bind     complement(1243..1260)
                     /label=L4440
                     /note="L4440 vector, forward primer"
     rep_origin      complement(1414..2002)
                     /direction=LEFT
                     /label=ori
                     /note="high-copy-number ColE1/pMB1/pBR322/pUC origin of
                     replication"
     primer_bind     complement(1494..1513)
                     /label=pBR322ori-F
                     /note="pBR322 origin, forward primer"
     CDS             complement(2173..3033)
                     /codon_start=1
                     /gene="bla"
                     /product="beta-lactamase"
                     /label=AmpR
                     /note="confers resistance to ampicillin, carbenicillin, and
                     related antibiotics"
                     /translation="MSIQHFRVALIPFFAAFCLPVFAHPETLVKVKDAEDQLGARVGYI
                     ELDLNSGKILESFRPEERFPMMSTFKVLLCGAVLSRIDAGQEQLGRRIHYSQNDLVEYS
                     PVTEKHLTDGMTVRELCSAAITMSDNTAANLLLTTIGGPKELTAFLHNMGDHVTRLDRW
                     EPELNEAIPNDERDTTMPVAMATTLRKLLTGELLTLASRQQLIDWMEADKVAGPLLRSA
                     LPAGWFIADKSGAGERGSRGIIAALGPDGKPSRIVVIYTTGSQATMDERNRQIAEIGAS
                     LIKHW"
     primer_bind     2796..2815
                     /label=Amp-R
                     /note="Ampicillin resistance gene, reverse primer"
     promoter        complement(3034..3138)
                     /gene="bla"
                     /label=AmpR promoter
     primer_bind     3206..3224
                     /label=pBRforEco
                     /note="pBR322 vectors, upsteam of EcoRI site, forward
                     primer"
ORIGIN
        1 tcgcgcgttt cggtgatgac ggtgaaaacc tctgacacat gcagctcccg gagacggtca
       61 cagcttgtct gtaagcggat gccgggagca gacaagcccg tcagggcgcg tcagcgggtg
      121 ttggcgggtg tcggggctgg cttaactatg cggcatcaga gcagattgta ctgagagtgc
      181 accatatgcg gtgtgaaata ccgcacagat gcgtaaggag aaaataccgc atcaggcgcc
      241 attcgccatt caggctgcgc aactgttggg aagggcgatc ggtgcgggcc tcttcgctat
      301 tacgccagct ggcgaaaggg ggatgtgctg caaggcgatt aagttgggta acgccagggt
      361 tttcccagtc acgacgttgt aaaacgacgg ccagtttcga actgcagttg gtacccgaat
      421 tcgagctcct gaggtgtctc acaagtgccg tgcagtcccg cccccacttg cttctctttg
      481 tgtgtagtgt acgtacatta tcgagaccgt tgttcccgcc cacctcgatc cggtctagac
      541 tgaggtgtct cacaagtgcc gtgcagtccc gcccccactt gcttctcttt gtgtgtagtg
      601 tacgtacatt atcgagaccg ttgttcccgc ccacctcgat ccggggatcc ctgaggtgtc
      661 tcacaagtgc cgtgcagtcc cgcccccact tgcttctctt tgtgtgtagt gtacgtacat
      721 tatcgagacc gttgttcccg cccacctcga tccgggtcga cctgaggtgt ctcacaagtg
      781 ccgtgcagtc ccgcccccac ttgcttctct ttgtgtgtag tgtacgtaca ttatcgagac
      841 cgttgttccc gcccacctcg atccgggcat gcactgatca cgggcaaaag tgcgtatata
      901 tacaagagcg tttgccagcc acagattttc actccacaca ccacatcaca catacaacca
      961 cacacatcca caatggaacc cgaaactaaa agcttcaggc gcgccatcat ggtcatagct
     1021 gtttcctgtg tgaaattgtt atccgctcac aattccacac aacatacgag ccggaagcat
     1081 aaagtgtaaa gcctggggtg cctaatgagt gagctaactc acattaattg cgttgcgctc
     1141 actgcccgct ttccagtcgg gaaacctgtc gtgccagctg cattaatgaa tcggccaacg
     1201 cgcggggaga ggcggtttgc gtattgggcg ctcttccgct tcctcgctca ctgactcgct
     1261 gcgctcggtc gttcggctgc ggcgagcggt atcagctcac tcaaaggcgg taatacggtt
     1321 atccacagaa tcaggggata acgcaggaaa gaacatgtga gcaaaaggcc agcaaaaggc
     1381 caggaaccgt aaaaaggccg cgttgctggc gtttttccat aggctccgcc cccctgacga
     1441 gcatcacaaa aatcgacgct caagtcagag gtggcgaaac ccgacaggac tataaagata
     1501 ccaggcgttt ccccctggaa gctccctcgt gcgctctcct gttccgaccc tgccgcttac
     1561 cggatacctg tccgcctttc tcccttcggg aagcgtggcg ctttctcata gctcacgctg
     1621 taggtatctc agttcggtgt aggtcgttcg ctccaagctg ggctgtgtgc acgaaccccc
     1681 cgttcagccc gaccgctgcg ccttatccgg taactatcgt cttgagtcca acccggtaag
     1741 acacgactta tcgccactgg cagcagccac tggtaacagg attagcagag cgaggtatgt
     1801 aggcggtgct acagagttct tgaagtggtg gcctaactac ggctacacta gaaggacagt
     1861 atttggtatc tgcgctctgc tgaagccagt taccttcgga aaaagagttg gtagctcttg
     1921 atccggcaaa caaaccaccg ctggtagcgg tggttttttt gtttgcaagc agcagattac
     1981 gcgcagaaaa aaaggatctc aagaagatcc tttgatcttt tctacggggt ctgacgctca
     2041 gtggaacgaa aactcacgtt aagggatttt ggtcatgaga ttatcaaaaa ggatcttcac
     2101 ctagatcctt ttaaattaaa aatgaagttt taaatcaatc taaagtatat atgagtaaac
     2161 ttggtctgac agttaccaat gcttaatcag tgaggcacct atctcagcga tctgtctatt
     2221 tcgttcatcc atagttgcct gactccccgt cgtgtagata actacgatac gggagggctt
     2281 accatctggc cccagtgctg caatgatacc gcgagaccca cgctcaccgg ctccagattt
     2341 atcagcaata aaccagccag ccggaagggc cgagcgcaga agtggtcctg caactttatc
     2401 cgcctccatc cagtctatta attgttgccg ggaagctaga gtaagtagtt cgccagttaa
     2461 tagtttgcgc aacgttgttg ccattgctac aggcatcgtg gtgtcacgct cgtcgtttgg
     2521 tatggcttca ttcagctccg gttcccaacg atcaaggcga gttacatgat cccccatgtt
     2581 gtgcaaaaaa gcggttagct ccttcggtcc tccgatcgtt gtcagaagta agttggccgc
     2641 agtgttatca ctcatggtta tggcagcact gcataattct cttactgtca tgccatccgt
     2701 aagatgcttt tctgtgactg gtgagtactc aaccaagtca ttctgagaat agtgtatgcg
     2761 gcgaccgagt tgctcttgcc cggcgtcaat acgggataat accgcgccac atagcagaac
     2821 tttaaaagtg ctcatcattg gaaaacgttc ttcggggcga aaactctcaa ggatcttacc
     2881 gctgttgaga tccagttcga tgtaacccac tcgtgcaccc aactgatctt cagcatcttt
     2941 tactttcacc agcgtttctg ggtgagcaaa aacaggaagg caaaatgccg caaaaaaggg
     3001 aataagggcg acacggaaat gttgaatact catactcttc ctttttcaat attattgaag
     3061 catttatcag ggttattgtc tcatgagcgg atacatattt gaatgtattt agaaaaataa
     3121 acaaataggg gttccgcgca catttccccg aaaagtgcca cctgacgtct aagaaaccat
     3181 tattatcatg acattaacct ataaaaatag gcgtatcacg aggccctttc gtc
//
