[The description below was written by a language model from this plasmid's Addgene catalogue record and the feature table of its GenBank file.]
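Description:
pUC-UAS1B4-Leum is a small (3,233 bp) pUC19-based cloning plasmid that stores a synthetic hybrid promoter from the oleaginous yeast Yarrowia lipolytica. It is maintained in E. coli through the high-copy ColE1/pUC origin of replication and selected with ampicillin via the bla (beta-lactamase) gene and its own promoter. The backbone is otherwise unmodified. It retains the lac promoter, lac operator and CAP binding site of the pUC lacZ region, along with the M13 forward and reverse primer sites that flank the cloning region and allow the insert to be sequenced.

The payload is a 610 bp fragment named UAS1B4-Leum, cloned between BstBI and AscI sites that both remain intact, so the promoter can be excised and moved into other vectors. The insert is not annotated in the feature table, which covers only backbone elements. Its position can be inferred as the unannotated stretch between the M13 primer sites. The name and the associated publication on hybrid promoter engineering suggest tandem copies of the UAS1B upstream activating sequence fused to a minimal leucine-gene core promoter, but the record does not state this architecture or the copy number explicitly.

No Yarrowia replication element, yeast selectable marker, reporter or downstream coding sequence is present. Despite the catalogue label "bacterial expression", the plasmid therefore acts as a synthetic biology part-storage vector rather than an expression construct. It is typically a source of one member of a promoter series used to tune gene expression levels in Y. lipolytica. The depositor notes that minor discrepancies between the quality-control and submitted sequences should not affect function.
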