Addgene plasmid #44312: pUC-UAS1B4-Leum
Depositing lab: Hal Alper. Depositing organization: University of Texas at Austin. Publication: Tuning gene expression in Yarrowia lipolytica by a hybrid promoter approach. Blazeck J, Liu L, Redden H, Alper H. Appl Environ Microbiol. 2011 Nov;77(22):7905-14. doi: 10.1128/AEM.05763-11. Epub 2011 Sep 16. PubMed 21926196.
Backbone
  Vector backbone: pUC19
  Backbone size w/o insert (bp): 2623
  Total vector size (bp): 3233
  Modifications to backbone: None
  Vector type: Bacterial Expression, Synthetic Biology
Growth in bacteria
  Bacterial resistance: Ampicillin, 100 μg/mL
  Growth temperature: 37°C
  Growth strain: DH10B
  Copy number: High Copy
Gene/Insert
  Gene/Insert name: UAS1B4-Leum promoter
  Species: Yarrowia lipolytica
  Insert size (bp): 610
  Mutation: N/A
  Promoter: UAS1B4-Leum
  Cloning method: Restriction Enzyme; 5′ cloning site BstBI (not destroyed); 3′ cloning site AscI (not destroyed)
  Sequencing primers: 5′ m13_forward20_primer; 3′ m13_reverse_primer
Terms and licenses: Academic/Nonprofit Terms; Industry Terms: Not Available to Industry
Depositor comments: Discrepancies between the Addgene QC sequence and the depositor's sequence should not affect plasmid function.
How to cite: pUC-UAS1B4-Leum was a gift from Hal Alper (Addgene plasmid # 44312 ; http://n2t.net/addgene:44312 ; RRID:Addgene_44312)
