>Addgene plasmid #44312 | pUC-UAS1B4-Leum | addgene partial sequence | sequence record 62848 | M13_pUC_rev
GTTTCGGGTTCCATTGTGGATGTGTGTGGTTGTATGTGTGATGTGGTGTGTGGAGTGAAAATCTGTGGCT
GGCAAACGCTCTTGTATATATACGCACTTTTGCCCGTGATCAGTGCATGCCCGGATCGAGGTGGGCGGGA
ACAACGGTCTCGATAATGTACGTACACTACACACAAAGAGAAGCAAGTGGGGGCGGGACTGCACGGCACT
TGTGAGACACCTCAGGTCGACCCGGATCGAGGTGGGCGGGAACAACGGTCTCGATAATGTACGTACACTA
CACACAAAGAGAAGCAAGTGGGGGCGGGACTGCACGGCACTTGTGAGACACCTCAGGGATCCCCGGATCG
AGGTGGGCGGGAACAACGGTCTCGATAATGTACGTACACTACACACAAAGAGAAGCAAGTGGGGGCGGGA
CTGCACGGCACTTGTGAGACACCTCAGTCTAGACCGGATCGAGGTGGGCGGGAACAACGGTCTCGATAAT
GTACGTACACTACACACAAAGAGAAGCAAGTGGGGGCGGGACTGCACGGCACTTGTGAGACACCTCAGGA
GCTCGAATTCACTGGCCGTCGTTTTACAACGTCGTGACTGGGAAAACCCTGGCGTTACCCAACTTAATCG
CCTTGCAGCACATCCCCCTTTCGCCAGCTGGCGTAATAGCGAAGAGGCCCGCACCGATCGCCCTTCCCAA
CAGTTGCGCAGCCTGAATGGCGAATGG
